Addgene plasmid #45874: pCRII-Topo Semcap3
Depositing lab: Jeffrey Macklis. Depositing organization: Harvard University.
Backbone
  Vector backbone: pCRII-Topo
  Backbone manufacturer: Invitrogen
  Backbone size w/o insert (bp): 4000
  Total vector size (bp): 4600
  Vector type: in situ
Growth in bacteria
  Bacterial resistance: Ampicillin, 100 μg/mL
  Growth temperature: 37°C
  Growth strain: DH5alpha
  Copy number: Unknown
Gene/Insert
  Gene/Insert name: Semcap3 in situ probe (alt names: Semcap3; Pdzrn3; PDZ domain containing RING finger 3)
  Species: M. musculus (mouse)
  Insert size (bp): 620
  Mutation: contains bp# 3184-3805 of AF127085.1
  Entrez Gene: Pdzrn3 (a.k.a. 1110020C07Rik, AI429718, AL023082, LNX3, SEMACAP3, Semcap3)
  Cloning method: TOPO Cloning
  Sequencing primers: 5′ M13 Rev, Sp6; 3′ T7, M13 Forward
Terms and licenses: Academic/Nonprofit Terms; Industry Terms: Not Available to Industry
Depositor comments: For in vitro transcription, use the NotI restriction digest and Sp6 promoter for sense probe generation and the HindIII restriction digest and T7 promoter for antisense probe generation. Please note that Addgene's sequencing results match bp# 3184-3805 of AF127085.1, not bp# 3185-3804 as indicated on plasmid map. The plasmid functions as described in the associated publication.
How to cite: pCRII-Topo Semcap3 was a gift from Jeffrey Macklis (Addgene plasmid # 45874 ; http://n2t.net/addgene:45874 ; RRID:Addgene_45874)
