[The description below was written by a language model from this plasmid's Addgene catalogue record.]
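Description:
pCRII-Topo Semcap3 is a bacterial cloning plasmid that serves as a template for making in situ hybridization riboprobes against mouse Semcap3, also known as Pdzrn3 (PDZ domain containing RING finger 3). It is built on the commercial pCRII-Topo backbone, into which a PCR product was inserted by TOPO cloning. The backbone is about 4 kb and the complete plasmid about 4.6 kb. It is propagated in E. coli under ampicillin selection. The record gives no copy number and no feature table, so the origin of replication and any additional backbone markers are not documented here.

The insert is a fragment of roughly 620 bp from the mouse Semcap3/Pdzrn3 cDNA. Repository sequencing showed that its boundaries differ by one base at each end from those drawn on the depositor's plasmid map, and the depositor states that the plasmid works as published. The fragment is not meant to be expressed as protein. It sits between the opposing Sp6 and T7 phage RNA polymerase promoters of the backbone, which are flanked by M13 reverse and forward primer sites used for sequence verification. This arrangement allows either strand to be transcribed in vitro after the plasmid is linearized on the far side of the insert. According to the depositor, cutting with NotI and transcribing from Sp6 gives the sense (control) probe, while cutting with HindIII and transcribing from T7 gives the antisense probe that detects the mRNA. The construct is typically used to produce labelled RNA probes for mapping Pdzrn3 transcript expression in mouse tissue.
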