>Addgene plasmid #45874 | pCRII-Topo Semcap3 | addgene partial sequence | sequence record 65145 | M13pUC-rev 5'-AGCGGATAACAATTTCACACAGG-3'
AGCTATTTAGGTGACACTATAGAATACTCAAGCTATGCATCAAGCTTGGTACCGAGCTCGGATCCACTAG
TAACGGCCGCCAGTGTGCTGGAATTCGCCCTTCCTGGCTCTGTTTTCAGTGGAGGGAAAATACACCCTTA
CTCTCTTAGAAGGCAATATTAACAAGCAGCTTTTTTTCAAATAGCAATGGTAATTTTTTACTTGTTAACC
TTTTTCATAAAGTGTTTAAATTTCCAAAAGATCTTTTATTAAGCATACTTTCACAGAATAATTTGTTTAA
ACTATATTCATATAAAAGAAGGTTAAACACGCTTTTTTTCTGCCTAAAACACAAAATGCAACTGCCAGTA
TGTATTTTTAATGGGTCCCTATTTTGTAATGTCACTTCGCTGAATGTGTTTCATACAAGTCACCATTCAT
TCATACAGCTTATATCAGTTGGGGTTTCAACACAAACCAGCCAAAGTCTGGTTGGTGATTTGACACACAC
ACACATACATACACACACACACACACACACTAACCAAACTAGCAGCATTTCTAGTCGGGATATCCATTTT
TAACATTTTTATGGTTAAGGTTCCCAAGAAGAGTGTCAAGGTTTTAACAGAAAGCAAAATTTCCTGCAGC
TTTGTGGACGCTTAAAGCATGTTTGCAAATATTGCCGCCTGTTGGAAGAATTTGCATGTACAGGGAAGTC
GCGGATGGAGACCTGTTTGTGGAAGGGCGAATTCTGCAGATATCCATCACACTGGCGGCCGCTCGAGCAT
GCATCTAGAGGGCCCAATTCGCCCTATAGTGAGTCGTATTACAATTCACTGGCCGTCGTTTTACAACGTC
GTGACTGGGAAAACCCTGGCGTTACCCAACTTAATCGCCTTGCAGCACATCCCCCTTTCGCCAGCTGGCG
TAATAGCGAA
